Addgene plasmid #247324: Str-KDEL_CD63-SBP-EGFP
Purpose: Synchronize the trafficking of CD63 from the ER.
Depositing lab: Franck Perez & Clotilde Thery. Depositing organization: Institut Curie. Publication: Specificities of exosome versus small ectosome secretion revealed by live intracellular tracking of CD63 and CD9. Mathieu M, Nevo N, Jouve M, Valenzuela JI, Maurin M, Verweij FJ, Palmulli R, Lankar D, Dingli F, Loew D, Rubinstein E, Boncompain G, Perez F, Thery C. Nat Commun. 2021 Jul 19;12(1):4389. doi: 10.1038/s41467-021-24384-2. PubMed 34282141.
Backbone
  Vector backbone: pIRES-neo3
  Backbone manufacturer: Clontech
  Backbone size w/o insert (bp): 5275
  Vector type: Mammalian Expression
Growth in bacteria
  Bacterial resistance: Ampicillin, 100 μg/mL
  Growth temperature: 37°C
  Growth strain: DH5alpha
  Copy number: High Copy
Gene/Insert
  Gene/Insert name: CD63
  Species: H. sapiens (human)
  Insert size (bp): 717
  GenBank ID: NM_001780.6
  Entrez Gene: CD63 (a.k.a. AD1, HOP-26, ME491, MLA1, OMA81H, Pltgp40, TSPAN30)
  Promoter: CMV
  Tag / fusion protein: Streptavidin-KDEL (N terminal on insert); SBP-EGFP (inserted in the small luminal loop of CD63)
  Cloning method: Restriction Enzyme; 5′ cloning site unknown (unknown if destroyed); 3′ cloning site unknown (unknown if destroyed)
  Sequencing primers: 5′ n/a
Resource information
  A portion of this plasmid was derived from a plasmid made by: Franck Perez, Str-KDEL_CD63-SBP-mCherry (Addgene #222326).
Terms and licenses: Academic/Nonprofit Terms; Industry Terms: Not Available to Industry
How to cite: Str-KDEL_CD63-SBP-EGFP was a gift from Franck Perez & Clotilde Thery (Addgene plasmid # 247324 ; http://n2t.net/addgene:247324 ; RRID:Addgene_247324)
