[The description below was written by a language model from this plasmid's Addgene catalogue record and pLannotate feature annotations shown in this document.]
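Description:
Str-KDEL_CD63-SBP-EGFP is a bicistronic mammalian expression plasmid built on the pIRES-neo3 backbone and designed for the RUSH (retention using selective hooks) approach to synchronizing secretory traffic, here applied to the human tetraspanin CD63. It is maintained in E. coli as a high-copy plasmid through a ColE1/pUC-type origin and selected with ampicillin via the β-lactamase gene. No neomycin resistance cassette is annotated in the 6,661-nt sequence. The position downstream of the IRES is instead occupied by the CD63 reporter, so the record shows no mammalian selection marker.

A single CMV enhancer/promoter drives one transcript carrying two open reading frames. The first encodes the "hook": core streptavidin preceded by a short fragment matching STIM1, which probably supplies a signal peptide, and carrying the KDEL retrieval motif named in the catalogue entry, so that it resides in the ER lumen. A chimeric intron and the EMCV IRES follow, allowing cap-independent translation of the second cistron, the "reporter". This is CD63 split into two annotated fragments flanking EGFP. According to the record, a streptavidin-binding peptide (SBP) plus EGFP is inserted in the small luminal loop of CD63; the SBP itself is not separately annotated. An SV40 polyadenylation signal terminates the transcript.

In cells, the SBP on CD63 binds the ER-resident streptavidin hook and the fusion is held in the ER. In the RUSH system, adding biotin competes for streptavidin and releases the reporter as a synchronous wave that can be followed by live fluorescence imaging. The stated purpose is to synchronize trafficking of CD63 from the ER, and the associated work tracks CD63 and CD9 to compare exosome and small ectosome secretion. Part of the plasmid derives from an mCherry-tagged counterpart.
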