Features (pLannotate 1.2.2; 22 found; start..end, strand, type, name):
     44..423     +  enhancer       CMV enhancer: human cytomegalovirus immediate early enhancer
    424..627     +  promoter       CMV promoter: human cytomegalovirus (CMV) immediate early promoter
    623..656     +  LTR            5' LTR (truncated) (fragment): truncated 5' long terminal repeat (LTR) from HIV-1
    672..690     +  promoter       T7 promoter: promoter for bacteriophage T7 RNA polymerase
    763..876     +  CDS            STIM1 (fragment): STIM1_HUMAN - Also known as GOK From Homo sapiens (Human).
    862..1362    +  CDS            SAV_STRAV (fragment): Experimental evidence at protein level: Swiss-Prot protein existence level 1. The biological function of streptavidin is not known. Forms a strong non-covalent specific complex with biotin (one molecule of biotin per subunit of streptavidin). From Streptomyces avidinii.
   1455..1684    +  intron         chimeric intron: chimera between introns from adenovirus and immunoglobulin heavy chain genes
   1867..2329    +  misc_feature   IRES: internal ribosome entry site (IRES) of the encephalomyocarditis virus (EMCV)
   2356..2463    +  CDS            CD63 (fragment): human CD63 tetraspanin enriched in intraluminal vesicles of late endosomes (multivesicular bodies) and in exosomes
   2605..3321    +  CDS            EGFP: EGFP is a basic (constitutively fluorescent) green fluorescent protein published in 1996, derived from Aequorea victoria. It is reported to be a rapidly-maturing weak dimer with moderate acid sensitivity.
   3355..3963    +  CDS            CD63 (fragment): human CD63 tetraspanin enriched in intraluminal vesicles of late endosomes (multivesicular bodies) and in exosomes
   3983..4067    +  CDS            large T antigen (fragment): large T antigen from SV40 (simian virus 40)
   4090..4211    +  polyA_signal   SV40 poly(A) signal: SV40 polyadenylation signal
   4222..4273    +  polyA_signal   SV40 poly(A) signal (fragment): SV40 polyadenylation signal
   4337..4353    -  protein_bind   lac operator: The lac repressor binds to the lac operator to inhibit transcription in E. coli. This inhibition can be relieved by adding lactose or isopropyl-β-D-thiogalactopyranoside (IPTG). lac repressor encoded by lacI
   4361..4391    -  promoter       lac promoter: promoter for the E. coli lac operon
   4406..4427    -  protein_bind   CAP binding site: CAP binding activates transcription in the presence of cAMP. E. coli catabolite activator protein
   4440..4532    -  CDS            lacI (fragment): lac repressor; lacI; The lac repressor binds to the lac operator to inhibit transcription in E. coli. This inhibition can be relieved by adding lactose or isopropyl-β-D-thiogalactopyranoside (IPTG).
   4715..5303    -  rep_origin     ori: high-copy-number ColE1/pMB1/pBR322/pUC origin of replication
   5474..6334    -  CDS            AmpR: β-lactamase; bla; confers resistance to ampicillin, carbenicillin, and related antibiotics
   6335..6439    -  promoter       AmpR promoter: bla
   6498..6550    -  misc_feature   bom (fragment): basis of mobility region from pBR322
>Addgene plasmid #247324 | Str-KDEL_CD63-SBP-EGFP | addgene full sequence | sequence record 500803 | Addgene NGS Result
CGTTTTGCGCTGCTTCGCGATGTACGGGCCAGATATACGCGTTGACATTGATTATTGACTAGTTATTAAT
AGTAATCAATTACGGGGTCATTAGTTCATAGCCCATATATGGAGTTCCGCGTTACATAACTTACGGTAAA
TGGCCCGCCTGGCTGACCGCCCAACGACCCCCGCCCATTGACGTCAATAATGACGTATGTTCCCATAGTA
ACGCCAATAGGGACTTTCCATTGACGTCAATGGGTGGAGTATTTACGGTAAACTGCCCACTTGGCAGTAC
ATCAAGTGTATCATATGCCAAGTACGCCCCCTATTGACGTCAATGACGGTAAATGGCCCGCCTGGCATTA
TGCCCAGTACATGACCTTATGGGACTTTCCTACTTGGCAGTACATCTACGTATTAGTCATCGCTATTACC
ATGGTGATGCGGTTTTGGCAGTACATCAATGGGCGTGGATAGCGGTTTGACTCACGGGGATTTCCAAGTC
TCCACCCCATTGACGTCAATGGGAGTTTGTTTTGGCACCAAAATCAACGGGACTTTCCAAAATGTCGTAA
CAACTCCGCCCCATTGACGCAAATGGGCGGTAGGCGTGTACGGTGGGAGGTCTATATAAGCAGAGCTCTC
TGGCTAACTAGAGAACCCACTGCTTACTGGCTTATCGAAATTAATACGACTCACTATAGGGAGACCCAAG
CTTGGTACCGAGCTCGGATCGATATCTGCGGCCTAGCTAGCGCTTAAGGCCTGTTAACCGGTATGGATGT
ATGCGTCCGTCTTGCCCTGTGGCTCCTCTGGGGACTCCTCCTGCACCAGGGCCAGAGCCTCAGCCATAGT
CACAGTGAGAAGGCGACAGGAACCAGCTCGGGCGCCGGTTTAAACGACCCTAGCAAAGACTCAAAAGCTC
AGGTGTCCGCTGCCGAGGCTGGCATTACTGGAACATGGTACAATCAGCTCGGGAGCACCTTTATTGTGAC
TGCTGGAGCCGATGGAGCCCTCACCGGAACATACGAATCTGCTGTGGGAAACGCCGAATCACGGTACGTC
CTCACTGGCCGATACGATAGTGCCCCTGCCACCGACGGATCTGGGACTGCCCTGGGATGGACTGTCGCTT
GGAAAAACAACTACCGGAATGCTCATTCTGCCACAACATGGAGTGGACAGTACGTGGGAGGCGCTGAGGC
TAGAATCAATACACAGTGGCTGCTCACATCTGGCACAACCGAGGCAAATGCTTGGAAATCCACCCTGGTG
GGACATGACACATTCACCAAAGTGAAACCCTCCGCCGCTTCAATCGATGCCGCCAAAAAAGCCGGAGTCA
ACAACGGCAATCCTCTGGATGCCGTCCAGCAGCTCGGACCGAAAGATGAACTGTGAGCGGCCGCATAGAT
AACTGATCCAGTGTGCTGGAATTAATTCGCTGTCTGCGAGGGCCAGCTGTTGGGGTGAGTACTCCCTCTC
AAAAGCGGGCATGACTTCTGCGCTAAGATTGTCAGTTTCCAAAAACGAGGAGGATTTGATATTCACCTGG
CCCGCGGTGATGCCTTTGAGGGTGGCCGCGTCCATCTGGTCAGAAAAGACAATCTTTTTGTTGTCAAGCT
TGAGGTGTGGCAGGCTTGAGATCTGGCCATACACTTGAGTGACAATGACATCCACTTTGCCTTTCTCTCC
ACAGGTGTCCACTCCCAGGTCCAACTGCAGGTCGAGCATGCATCTAGGGCGGCCAATTCCGCCCCTCTCC
CCCCCCCCCTCTCCCTCCCCCCCCCCTAACGTTACTGGCCGAAGCCGCTTGGAATAAGGCCGGTGTGCGT
TTGTCTATATGTTATTTTCCACCATATTGCCGTCTTTTGGCAATGTGAGGGCCCGGAAACCTGGCCCTGT
CTTCTTGACGAGCATTCCTAGGGGTCTTTCCCCTCTCGCCAAAGGAATGCAAGGTCTGTTGAATGTCGTG
AAGGAAGCAGTTCCTCTGGAAGCTTCTTGAAGACAAACAACGTCTGTAGCGACCCTTTGCAGGCAGCGGA
ACCCCCCACCTGGCGACAGGTGCCTCTGCGGCCAAAAGCCACGTGTATAAGATACACCTGCAAAGGCGGC
ACAACCCCAGTGCCACGTTGTGAGTTGGATAGTTGTGGAAAGAGTCAAATGGCTCTCCTCAAGCGTATTC
AACAAGGGGCTGAAGGATGCCCAGAAGGTACCCCATTGTATGGGATCTGATCTGGGGCCTCGGTGCACAT
GCTTTACATGTGTTTAGTCGAGGTTAAAAAAACGTCTAGGCCCCCCGAACCACGGGGACGTGGTTTTCCT
TTGAAAAACACGATGATAAGCTTGCCACAACCCGGGAGGCGCGCCATGGCGGTGGAAGGAGGAATGAAAT
GTGTGAAGTTCTTGCTCTACGTCCTCCTGCTGGCCTTTTGCGCCTGTGCAGTGGGACTGATTGCCGTGGG
TGTCGGGGCACAGAGATCTCTAGCCACCGAATTCGACGAGAAGACCACTGGTTGGCGAGGTGGACACGTT
GTTGAAGGACTGGCTGGGGAACTTGAACAACTTCGTGCACGACTGGAGCATCACCCACAAGGTCAACGTG
AACCACCTGCAGGTATGGTGAGCAAAGGCGAGGAGCTGTTCACCGGGGTGGTGCCCATCCTGGTCGAGCT
GGACGGCGACGTAAACGGCCACAAGTTCAGCGTGTCCGGCGAGGGCGAGGGCGATGCCACCTACGGCAAG
CTGACCCTGAAGTTCATCTGCACCACCGGCAAGCTGCCCGTGCCCTGGCCCACCCTCGTGACCACCCTGA
CCTACGGCGTGCAGTGCTTCAGCCGCTACCCCGACCACATGAAGCAGCACGACTTCTTCAAGTCCGCCAT
GCCCGAAGGCTACGTCCAGGAGCGCACCATCTTCTTCAAGGACGACGGCAACTACAAGACCCGCGCCGAG
GTGAAGTTCGAGGGCGACACCCTGGTGAACCGCATCGAGCTGAAGGGCATCGACTTCAAGGAGGACGGCA
ACATCCTGGGGCACAAGCTGGAGTACAACTACAACAGCCACAACGTCTATATCATGGCCGACAAGCAGAA
GAACGGCATCAAGGTGAACTTCAAGATCCGCCACAACATCGAGGACGGCAGCGTGCAGCTCGCCGACCAC
TACCAGCAGAACACCCCCATCGGCGACGGCCCCGTGCTGCTGCCCGACAACCACTACCTGAGCACCCAGT
CCGCCCTGAGCAAAGACCCCAACGAGAAGCGCGATCACATGGTCCTGCTGGAGTTCGTGACCGCCGCCGG
GATCACTCTCGGCATGGACGAGCTGTACAAGGGCCGGCCAACCGGTGGAGCTCGAATCAGATCTCTTGTC
CTGAGTCAGACCATAATCCAGGGGGCTACCCCTGGCTCTCTGTTGCCAGTGGTCATCATCGCAGTGGGTG
TCTTCCTCTTCCTGGTGGCTTTTGTGGGCTGCTGCGGGGCCTGCAAGGAGAACTATTGTCTTATGATCAC
GTTTGCCATCTTTCTGTCTCTTATCATGTTGGTGGAGGTGGCCGCAGCCATTGCTGGCTATGTGTTTAGA
GATAAGGTGATGTCAGAGTTTAATAACAACTTCCGGCAGCAGATGGAGAATTACCCGAAAAACAACCACA
CTGCTTCGATCCTGGACAGGATGCAGGCAGATTTTAAGTGCTGTGGGGCTGCTAACTACACAGATTGGGA
GAAAATCCCTTCCATGTCGAAGAACCGAGTCCCCGACTCCTGCTGCATTAATGTTACTGTGGGCTGTGGG
ATTAATTTCAACGAGAAGGCGATCCATAAGGAGGGCTGTGTGGAGAAGATTGGGGGCTGGCTGAGGAAAA
ATGTGCTGGTGGTAGCTGCAGCAGCCCTTGGAATTGCTTTTGTCGAGGTTTTGGGAATTGTCTTTGCCTG
CTGCCTCGTGAAGAGTATCAGAAGTGGCTACGAGGTGATGTAGTTAATTAACTCTAGATAACTGATCATA
ATCAGCCATACCACATTTGTAGAGGTTTTACTTGCTTTAAAAAACCTCCCACACCTCCCCCTGAACCTGA
AACATAAAATGAATGCAATTGTTGTTGTTAACTTGTTTATTGCAGCTTATAATGGTTACAAATAAAGCAA
TAGCATCACAAATTTCACAAATAAAGCATTTTTTTCACTGCATTCTAGTTGTGGTTTGTCCAAACTCATC
AATGTATCTTAACGCGTCGAGTGCATTCTAGTTGTGGTTTGTCCAAACTCATCAATGTATCTTATCATGT
CTGTATACCGTCGACCTCTAGCTAGAGCTTGGCGTAATCATGGTCATAGCTGTTTCCTGTGTGAAATTGT
TATCCGCTCACAATTCCACACAACATACGAGCCGGAAGCATAAAGTGTAAAGCCTGGGGTGCCTAATGAG
TGAGCTAACTCACATTAATTGCGTTGCGCTCACTGCCCGCTTTCCAGTCGGGAAACCTGTCGTGCCAGCT
GCATTAATGAATCGGCCAACGCGCGGGGAGAGGCGGTTTGCGTATTGGGCGCTCTTCCGCTTCCTCGCTC
ACTGACTCGCTGCGCTCGGTCGTTCGGCTGCGGCGAGCGGTATCAGCTCACTCAAAGGCGGTAATACGGT
TATCCACAGAATCAGGGGATAACGCAGGAAAGAACATGTGAGCAAAAGGCCAGCAAAAGGCCAGGAACCG
TAAAAAGGCCGCGTTGCTGGCGTTTTTCCATAGGCTCCGCCCCCCTGACGAGCATCACAAAAATCGACGC
TCAAGTCAGAGGTGGCGAAACCCGACAGGACTATAAAGATACCAGGCGTTTCCCCCTGGAAGCTCCCTCG
TGCGCTCTCCTGTTCCGACCCTGCCGCTTACCGGATACCTGTCCGCCTTTCTCCCTTCGGGAAGCGTGGC
GCTTTCTCATAGCTCACGCTGTAGGTATCTCAGTTCGGTGTAGGTCGTTCGCTCCAAGCTGGGCTGTGTG
CACGAACCCCCCGTTCAGCCCGACCGCTGCGCCTTATCCGGTAACTATCGTCTTGAGTCCAACCCGGTAA
GACACGACTTATCGCCACTGGCAGCAGCCACTGGTAACAGGATTAGCAGAGCGAGGTATGTAGGCGGTGC
TACAGAGTTCTTGAAGTGGTGGCCTAACTACGGCTACACTAGAAGAACAGTATTTGGTATCTGCGCTCTG
CTGAAGCCAGTTACCTTCGGAAAAAGAGTTGGTAGCTCTTGATCCGGCAAACAAACCACCGCTGGTAGCG
GTGGTTTTTTTGTTTGCAAGCAGCAGATTACGCGCAGAAAAAAAGGATCTCAAGAAGATCCTTTGATCTT
TTCTACGGGGTCTGACGCTCAGTGGAACGAAAACTCACGTTAAGGGATTTTGGTCATGAGATTATCAAAA
AGGATCTTCACCTAGATCCTTTTAAATTAAAAATGAAGTTTTAAATCAATCTAAAGTATATATGAGTAAA
CTTGGTCTGACAGTTACCAATGCTTAATCAGTGAGGCACCTATCTCAGCGATCTGTCTATTTCGTTCATC
CATAGTTGCCTGACTCCCCGTCGTGTAGATAACTACGATACGGGAGGGCTTACCATCTGGCCCCAGTGCT
GCAATGATACCGCGAGACCCACGCTCACCGGCTCCAGATTTATCAGCAATAAACCAGCCAGCCGGAAGGG
CCGAGCGCAGAAGTGGTCCTGCAACTTTATCCGCCTCCATCCAGTCTATTAATTGTTGCCGGGAAGCTAG
AGTAAGTAGTTCGCCAGTTAATAGTTTGCGCAACGTTGTTGCCATTGCTACAGGCATCGTGGTGTCACGC
TCGTCGTTTGGTATGGCTTCATTCAGCTCCGGTTCCCAACGATCAAGGCGAGTTACATGATCCCCCATGT
TGTGCAAAAAAGCGGTTAGCTCCTTCGGTCCTCCGATCGTTGTCAGAAGTAAGTTGGCCGCAGTGTTATC
ACTCATGGTTATGGCAGCACTGCATAATTCTCTTACTGTCATGCCATCCGTAAGATGCTTTTCTGTGACT
GGTGAGTACTCAACCAAGTCATTCTGAGAATAGTGTATGCGGCGACCGAGTTGCTCTTGCCCGGCGTCAA
TACGGGATAATACCGCGCCACATAGCAGAACTTTAAAAGTGCTCATCATTGGAAAACGTTCTTCGGGGCG
AAAACTCTCAAGGATCTTACCGCTGTTGAGATCCAGTTCGATGTAACCCACTCGTGCACCCAACTGATCT
TCAGCATCTTTTACTTTCACCAGCGTTTCTGGGTGAGCAAAAACAGGAAGGCAAAATGCCGCAAAAAAGG
GAATAAGGGCGACACGGAAATGTTGAATACTCATACTCTTCCTTTTTCAATATTATTGAAGCATTTATCA
GGGTTATTGTCTCATGAGCGGATACATATTTGAATGTATTTAGAAAAATAAACAAATAGGGGTTCCGCGC
ACATTTCCCCGAAAAGTGCCACCTGACGTCGACGGATCGGGAGATCTCCCGATCCCCTATGGTGCACTCT
CAGTACAATCTGCTCTGATGCCGCATAGTTAAGCCAGTATCTGCTCCCTGCTTGTGTGTTGGAGGTCGCT
GAGTAGTGCGCGAGCAAAATTTAAGCTACAACAAGGCAAGGCTTGACCGACAATTGCATGAAGAATCTGC
TTAGGGTTAGG
